>Addgene plasmid #216770 | pLVX-Myc-HECT(TRIP12)-Puro | addgene full sequence | sequence record 498150 | Addgene NGS Result
GGAAGGGCTAATTCACTCCCAAAGAAGACAAGATATCCTTGATCTGTGGATCTACCACACACAAGGCTAC
TTCCCTGATTAGCAGAACTACACACCAGGGCCAGGGGTCAGATATCCACTGACCTTTGGATGGTGCTACA
AGCTAGTACCAGTTGAGCCAGATAAGGTAGAAGAGGCCAATAAAGGAGAGAACACCAGCTTGTTACACCC
TGTGAGCCTGCATGGGATGGATGACCCGGAGAGAGAAGTGTTAGAGTGGAGGTTTGACAGCCGCCTAGCA
TTTCATCACGTGGCCCGAGAGCTGCATCCGGAGTACTTCAAGAACTGCTGATATCGAGCTTGCTACAAGG
GACTTTCCGCTGGGGACTTTCCAGGGAGGCGTGGCCTGGGCGGGACTGGGGAGTGGCGAGCCCTCAGATC
CTGCATATAAGCAGCTGCTTTTTGCCTGTACTGGGTCTCTCTGGTTAGACCAGATCTGAGCCTGGGAGCT
CTCTGGCTAACTAGGGAACCCACTGCTTAAGCCTCAATAAAGCTTGCCTTGAGTGCTTCAAGTAGTGTGT
GCCCGTCTGTTGTGTGACTCTGGTAACTAGAGATCCCTCAGACCCTTTTAGTCAGTGTGGAAAATCTCTA
GCAGTGGCGCCCGAACAGGGACTTGAAAGCGAAAGGGAAACCAGAGGAGCTCTCTCGACGCAGGACTCGG
CTTGCTGAAGCGCGCACGGCAAGAGGCGAGGGGCGGCGACTGGTGAGTACGCCAAAAATTTTGACTAGCG
GAGGCTAGAAGGAGAGAGATGGGTGCGAGAGCGTCAGTATTAAGCGGGGGAGAATTAGATCGCGATGGGA
AAAAATTCGGTTAAGGCCAGGGGGAAAGAAAAAATATAAATTAAAACATATAGTATGGGCAAGCAGGGAG
CTAGAACGATTCGCAGTTAATCCTGGCCTGTTAGAAACATCAGAAGGCTGTAGACAAATACTGGGACAGC
TACAACCATCCCTTCAGACAGGATCAGAAGAACTTAGATCATTATATAATACAGTAGCAACCCTCTATTG
TGTGCATCAAAGGATAGAGATAAAAGACACCAAGGAAGCTTTAGACAAGATAGAGGAAGAGCAAAACAAA
AGTAAGACCACCGCACAGCAAGCGGCCGGCCGCTGATCTTCAGACCTGGAGGAGGAGATATGAGGGACAA
TTGGAGAAGTGAATTATATAAATATAAAGTAGTAAAAATTGAACCATTAGGAGTAGCACCCACCAAGGCA
AAGAGAAGAGTGGTGCAGAGAGAAAAAAGAGCAGTGGGAATAGGAGCTTTGTTCCTTGGGTTCTTGGGAG
CAGCAGGAAGCACTATGGGCGCAGCGTCAATGACGCTGACGGTACAGGCCAGACAATTATTGTCTGGTAT
AGTGCAGCAGCAGAACAATTTGCTGAGGGCTATTGAGGCGCAACAGCATCTGTTGCAACTCACAGTCTGG
GGCATCAAGCAGCTCCAGGCAAGAATCCTGGCTGTGGAAAGATACCTAAAGGATCAACAGCTCCTGGGGA
TTTGGGGTTGCTCTGGAAAACTCATTTGCACCACTGCTGTGCCTTGGAATGCTAGTTGGAGTAATAAATC
TCTGGAACAGATTTGGAATCACACGACCTGGATGGAGTGGGACAGAGAAATTAACAATTACACAAGCTTA
ATACACTCCTTAATTGAAGAATCGCAAAACCAGCAAGAAAAGAATGAACAAGAATTATTGGAATTAGATA
AATGGGCAAGTTTGTGGAATTGGTTTAACATAACAAATTGGCTGTGGTATATAAAATTATTCATAATGAT
AGTAGGAGGCTTGGTAGGTTTAAGAATAGTTTTTGCTGTACTTTCTATAGTGAATAGAGTTAGGCAGGGA
TATTCACCATTATCGTTTCAGACCCACCTCCCAACCCCGAGGGGACCCGACAGGCCCGAAGGAATAGAAG
AAGAAGGTGGAGAGAGAGACAGAGACAGATCCATTCGATTAGTGAACGGATCTCGACGGTATCGCCTTTA
AAAGAAAAGGGGGGATTGGGGGGTACAGTGCAGGGGAAAGAATAGTAGACATAATAGCAACAGACATACA
AACTAAAGAATTACAAAAACAAATTACAAAAATTCAAAATTTTCGGGTTTATTACAGGGACAGCAGAGAT
CCAGTTTATCGATAAGCTTGGGAGTTCCGCGTTACATAACTTACGGTAAATGGCCCGCCTGGCTGACCGC
CCAACGACCCCCGCCCATTGACGTCAATAATGACGTATGTTCCCATAGTAACGCCAATAGGGACTTTCCA
TTGACGTCAATGGGTGGAGTATTTACGGTAAACTGCCCACTTGGCAGTACATCAAGTGTATCATATGCCA
AGTACGCCCCCTATTGACGTCAATGACGGTAAATGGCCCGCCTGGCATTATGCCCAGTACATGACCTTAT
GGGACTTTCCTACTTGGCAGTACATCTACGTATTAGTCATCGCTATTACCATGGTGATGCGGTTTTGGCA
GTACATCAATGGGCGTGGATAGCGGTTTGACTCACGGGGATTTCCAAGTCTCCACCCCATTGACGTCAAT
GGGAGTTTGTTTTGGCACCAAAATCAACGGGACTTTCCAAAATGTCGTAACAACTCCGCCCCATTGACGC
AAATGGGCGGTAGGCGTGTACGGTGGGAGGTCTATATAAGCAGAGCTCGTTTAGTGAACCGTCAGATCGC
CTGGAGACGCCATCCACGCTGTTTTGACCTCCATAGAAGACACCGACTCTACTAGAGGATCTATTTCCGG
TGAATTCCTCGAGACTAGATCAACAAGTTTGTACAAAAAAGCAGGCTCCGCGGCCGCCCCCTTCACCATG
GAACAAAAACTCATCTCAGAAGAGGATCTGGCAGCAGAGTCTGTGATGCAGGACCTCGGCAGCTCACGGG
CCATGTTAGAAATCCAGTATGAAAATGAGGTTGGTACAGGTCTTGGGCCTACACTGGAGTTTTATGCGCT
TGTATCTCAGGAACTACAGAGAGCTGACTTGGGTCTTTGGAGAGGTGAAGAAGTAACTCTTAGCAATCCA
AAAGGGAGCCAAGAAGGGACCAAGTATATTCAAAACCTCCAGGGCCTGTTTGCGCTTCCCTTTGGTAGGA
CAGCAAAGCCAGCTCATATCGCAAAGGTTAAGATGAAGTTTCGCTTCTTAGGAAAATTAATGGCCAAGGC
TATCATGGATTTCAGATTGGTGGACCTTCCCCTTGGCTTACCCTTTTATAAATGGATGCTACGGCAAGAA
ACTTCACTGACATCACACGATTTGTTTGACATCGACCCAGTTGTAGCCAGATCAGTTTATCACCTAGAAG
ACATTGTCAGACAGAAGAAAAGACTTGAACAAGATAAATCCCAGACCAAAGAGAGTCTACAGTATGCATT
AGAAACCTTGACTATGAATGGCTGCTCAGTTGAAGATCTAGGACTGGATTTCACTCTGCCAGGGTTTCCC
AATATCGAACTGAAGAAAGGAGGGAAGGATATACCAGTCACTATCCACAATTTAGAGGAGTATCTAAGAC
TGGTTATATTCTGGGCACTAAATGAAGGCGTTTCTAGGCAATTTGATTCGTTCAGAGATGGATTTGAATC
AGTCTTCCCACTCAGTCATCTTCAGTACTTCTACCCGGAGGAACTGGATCAGCTCCTTTGTGGCAGTAAA
GCAGACACTTGGGATGCAAAGACACTGATGGAATGCTGTAGGCCTGATCATGGTTATACTCATGACAGTC
GGGCTGTGAAGTTTTTGTTTGAGATTCTCAGTAGTTTTGATAATGAGCAGCAGAGGTTATTTCTCCAGTT
TGTGACTGGTAGCCCAAGATTGCCTGTTGGAGGATTCCGGAGTTTGAATCCACCTTTGACAATTGTCCGA
AAGACGTTTGAATCAACAGAAAACCCAGATGACTTCTTGCCCTCTGTAATGACTTGTGTGAACTATCTTA
AGTTGCCGGACTATTCAAGCATTGAGATAATGCGTGAAAAACTGTTGATAGCAGCAAGAGAAGGGCAGCA
GTCGTTCCATCTTTCCTGAGGCGCGCCGACCCAGCTTTCTTGTACAAAGTGGTTGATCTAGTTCTAGAGC
GGCCGCGGATCCCGCCCCTCTCCCTCCCCCCCCCCTAACGTTACTGGCCGAAGCCGCTTGGAATAAGGCC
GGTGTGCGTTTGTCTATATGTTATTTTCCACCATATTGCCGTCTTTTGGCAATGTGAGGGCCCGGAAACC
TGGCCCTGTCTTCTTGACGAGCATTCCTAGGGGTCTTTCCCCTCTCGCCAAAGGAATGCAAGGTCTGTTG
AATGTCGTGAAGGAAGCAGTTCCTCTGGAAGCTTCTTGAAGACAAACAACGTCTGTAGCGACCCTTTGCA
GGCAGCGGAACCCCCCACCTGGCGACAGGTGCCTCTGCGGCCAAAAGCCACGTGTATAAGATACACCTGC
AAAGGCGGCACAACCCCAGTGCCACGTTGTGAGTTGGATAGTTGTGGAAAGAGTCAAATGGCTCTCCTCA
AGCGTATTCAACAAGGGGCTGAAGGATGCCCAGAAGGTACCCCATTGTATGGGATCTGATCTGGGGCCTC
GGTGCACATGCTTTACATGTGTTTAGTCGAGGTTAAAAAAACGTCTAGGCCCCCCGAACCACGGGGACGT
GGTTTTCCTTTGAAAAACACGATGATAAGCTTGCCACAACCCACAAGGAGACGACCTTCCATGACCGAGT
ACAAGCCCACGGTGCGCCTCGCCACCCGCGACGACGTCCCCCGGGCCGTACGCACCCTCGCCGCCGCGTT
CGCCGACTACCCCGCCACGCGCCACACCGTCGACCCGGACCGCCACATCGAGCGGGTCACCGAGCTGCAA
GAACTCTTCCTCACGCGCGTCGGGCTCGACATCGGCAAGGTGTGGGTCGCGGACGACGGCGCCGCGGTGG
CGGTCTGGACCACGCCGGAGAGCGTCGAAGCGGGGGCGGTGTTCGCCGAGATCGGCCCGCGCATGGCCGA
GTTGAGCGGTTCCCGGCTGGCCGCGCAGCAACAGATGGAAGGCCTCCTGGCGCCGCACCGGCCCAAGGAG
CCCGCGTGGTTCCTGGCCACCGTCGGCGTCTCGCCCGACCACCAGGGCAAGGGTCTGGGCAGCGCCGTCG
TGCTCCCCGGAGTGGAGGCGGCCGAGCGCGCCGGGGTGCCCGCCTTCCTGGAGACCTCCGCGCCCCGCAA
CCTCCCCTTCTACGAGCGGCTCGGCTTCACCGTCACCGCCGACGTCGAGGTGCCCGAAGGACCGCGCACC
TGGTGCATGACCCGCAAGCCCGGTGCCTAGACGCGTCTGGAACAATCAACCTCTGGATTACAAAATTTGT
GAAAGATTGACTGGTATTCTTAACTATGTTGCTCCTTTTACGCTATGTGGATACGCTGCTTTAATGCCTT
TGTATCATGCTATTGCTTCCCGTATGGCTTTCATTTTCTCCTCCTTGTATAAATCCTGGTTGCTGTCTCT
TTATGAGGAGTTGTGGCCCGTTGTCAGGCAACGTGGCGTGGTGTGCACTGTGTTTGCTGACGCAACCCCC
ACTGGTTGGGGCATTGCCACCACCTGTCAGCTCCTTTCCGGGACTTTCGCTTTCCCCCTCCCTATTGCCA
CGGCGGAACTCATCGCCGCCTGCCTTGCCCGCTGCTGGACAGGGGCTCGGCTGTTGGGCACTGACAATTC
CGTGGTGTTGTCGGGGAAGCTGACGTCCTTTCCATGGCTGCTCGCCTGTGTTGCCACCTGGATTCTGCGC
GGGACGTCCTTCTGCTACGTCCCTTCGGCCCTCAATCCAGCGGACCTTCCTTCCCGCGGCCTGCTGCCGG
CTCTGCGGCCTCTTCCGCGTCTTCGCCTTCGCCCTCAGACGAGTCGGATCTCCCTTTGGGCCGCCTCCCC
GCCTGGAATTAATTCTGCAGTCGAGACCTAGAAAAACATGGAGCAATCACAAGTAGCAATACAGCAGCTA
CCAATGCTGATTGTGCCTGGCTAGAAGCACAAGAGGAGGAGGAGGTGGGTTTTCCAGTCACACCTCAGGT
ACCTTTAAGACCAATGACTTACAAGGCAGCTGTAGATCTTAGCCACTTTTTAAAAGAAAAGAGGGGACTG
GAAGGGCTAATTCACTCCCAACGAAGACAAGATATCCTTGATCTGTGGATCTACCACACACAAGGCTACT
TCCCTGATTAGCAGAACTACACACCAGGGCCAGGGGTCAGATATCCACTGACCTTTGGATGGTGCTACAA
GCTAGTACCAGTTGAGCCAGATAAGGTAGAAGAGGCCAATAAAGGAGAGAACACCAGCTTGTTACACCCT
GTGAGCCTGCATGGGATGGATGACCCGGAGAGAGAAGTGTTAGAGTGGAGGTTTGACAGCCGCCTAGCAT
TTCATCACGTGGCCCGAGAGCTGCATCCGGAGTACTTCAAGAACTGCTGATATCGAGCTTGCTACAAGGG
ACTTTCCGCTGGGGACTTTCCAGGGAGGCGTGGCCTGGGCGGGACTGGGGAGTGGCGAGCCCTCAGATCC
TGCATATAAGCAGCTGCTTTTTGCCTGTACTGGGTCTCTCTGGTTAGACCAGATCTGAGCCTGGGAGCTC
TCTGGCTAACTAGGGAACCCACTGCTTAAGCCTCAATAAAGCTTGCCTTGAGTGCTTCAAGTAGTGTGTG
CCCGTCTGTTGTGTGACTCTGGTAACTAGAGATCCCTCAGACCCTTTTAGTCAGTGTGGAAAATCTCTAG
CAGTAGTAGTTCATGTCATCTTATTATTCAGTATTTATAACTTGCAAAGAAATGAATATCAGAGAGTGAG
AGGCCTTGACATTGCTAGCGTTTACCGTCGACCTCTAGCTAGAGCTTGGCGTAATCATGGTCATAGCTGT
TTCCTGTGTGAAATTGTTATCCGCTCACAATTCCACACAACATACGAGCCGGAAGCATAAAGTGTAAAGC
CTGGGGTGCCTAATGAGTGAGCTAACTCACATTAATTGCGTTGCGCTCACTGCCCGCTTTCCAGTCGGGA
AACCTGTCGTGCCAGCTGCATTAATGAATCGGCCAACGCGCGGGGAGAGGCGGTTTGCGTATTGGGCGCT
CTTCCGCTTCCTCGCTCACTGACTCGCTGCGCTCGGTCGTTCGGCTGCGGCGAGCGGTATCAGCTCACTC
AAAGGCGGTAATACGGTTATCCACAGAATCAGGGGATAACGCAGGAAAGAACATGTGAGCAAAAGGCCAG
CAAAAGGCCAGGAACCGTAAAAAGGCCGCGTTGCTGGCGTTTTTCCATAGGCTCCGCCCCCCTGACGAGC
ATCACAAAAATCGACGCTCAAGTCAGAGGTGGCGAAACCCGACAGGACTATAAAGATACCAGGCGTTTCC
CCCTGGAAGCTCCCTCGTGCGCTCTCCTGTTCCGACCCTGCCGCTTACCGGATACCTGTCCGCCTTTCTC
CCTTCGGGAAGCGTGGCGCTTTCTCATAGCTCACGCTGTAGGTATCTCAGTTCGGTGTAGGTCGTTCGCT
CCAAGCTGGGCTGTGTGCACGAACCCCCCGTTCAGCCCGACCGCTGCGCCTTATCCGGTAACTATCGTCT
TGAGTCCAACCCGGTAAGACACGACTTATCGCCACTGGCAGCAGCCACTGGTAACAGGATTAGCAGAGCG
AGGTATGTAGGCGGTGCTACAGAGTTCTTGAAGTGGTGGCCTAACTACGGCTACACTAGAAGAACAGTAT
TTGGTATCTGCGCTCTGCTGAAGCCAGTTACCTTCGGAAAAAGAGTTGGTAGCTCTTGATCCGGCAAACA
AACCACCGCTGGTAGCGGTGGTTTTTTTGTTTGCAAGCAGCAGATTACGCGCAGAAAAAAAGGATCTCAA
GAAGATCCTTTGATCTTTTCTACGGGGTCTGACGCTCAGTGGAACGAAAACTCACGTTAAGGGATTTTGG
TCATGAGATTATCAAAAAGGATCTTCACCTAGATCCTTTTAAATTAAAAATGAAGTTTTAAATCAATCTA
AAGTATATATGAGTAAACTTGGTCTGACAGTTACCAATGCTTAATCAGTGAGGCACCTATCTCAGCGATC
TGTCTATTTCGTTCATCCATAGTTGCCTGACTCCCCGTCGTGTAGATAACTACGATACGGGAGGGCTTAC
CATCTGGCCCCAGTGCTGCAATGATACCGCGAGACCCACGCTCACCGGCTCCAGATTTATCAGCAATAAA
CCAGCCAGCCGGAAGGGCCGAGCGCAGAAGTGGTCCTGCAACTTTATCCGCCTCCATCCAGTCTATTAAT
TGTTGCCGGGAAGCTAGAGTAAGTAGTTCGCCAGTTAATAGTTTGCGCAACGTTGTTGCCATTGCTACAG
GCATCGTGGTGTCACGCTCGTCGTTTGGTATGGCTTCATTCAGCTCCGGTTCCCAACGATCAAGGCGAGT
TACATGATCCCCCATGTTGTGCAAAAAAGCGGTTAGCTCCTTCGGTCCTCCGATCGTTGTCAGAAGTAAG
TTGGCCGCAGTGTTATCACTCATGGTTATGGCAGCACTGCATAATTCTCTTACTGTCATGCCATCCGTAA
GATGCTTTTCTGTGACTGGTGAGTACTCAACCAAGTCATTCTGAGAATAGTGTATGCGGCGACCGAGTTG
CTCTTGCCCGGCGTCAATACGGGATAATACCGCGCCACATAGCAGAACTTTAAAAGTGCTCATCATTGGA
AAACGTTCTTCGGGGCGAAAACTCTCAAGGATCTTACCGCTGTTGAGATCCAGTTCGATGTAACCCACTC
GTGCACCCAACTGATCTTCAGCATCTTTTACTTTCACCAGCGTTTCTGGGTGAGCAAAAACAGGAAGGCA
AAATGCCGCAAAAAAGGGAATAAGGGCGACACGGAAATGTTGAATACTCATACTCTTCCTTTTTCAATAT
TATTGAAGCATTTATCAGGGTTATTGTCTCATGAGCGGATACATATTTGAATGTATTTAGAAAAATAAAC
AAATAGGGGTTCCGCGCACATTTCCCCGAAAAGTGCCACCTGACGTCGACGGATCGGGAGATCAACTTGT
TTATTGCAGCTTATAATGGTTACAAATAAAGCAATAGCATCACAAATTTCACAAATAAAGCATTTTTTTC
ACTGCATTCTAGTTGTGGTTTGTCCAAACTCATCAATGTATCTTATCATGTCTGGATCAACTGGATAACT
CAAGCTAACCAAAATCATCCCAAACTTCCCACCCCATACCCTATTACCACTGCCAATTACCTGTGGTTTC
ATTTACTCTAAACCTGTGATTCCTCTGAATTATTTTCATTTTAAAGAAATTGTATTTGTTAAATATGTAC
TACAAACTTAGTAGTT
Features (pLannotate 1.2.2; 26 found; start..end, strand, type, name):
    376..633     +  LTR            5' LTR (truncated): truncated 5' long terminal repeat (LTR) from HIV-1
    680..805     +  misc_feature   HIV-1 Ψ: packaging signal of human immunodeficiency virus type 1
    789..1127    +  CDS            HIV-1 gag (fragment): gag protein from human immunodeficiency virus 1; gag
   1302..1535    +  misc_feature   RRE: The Rev response element (RRE) of HIV-1 allows for Rev-dependent mRNA export from the nucleus to the cytoplasm.
   1912..2012    +  CDS            Rev (fragment): human immunodeficiency virus 1 (HIV-1) Rev protein; rev; enhances nuclear export of unspliced and incompletely spliced viral mRNAs
   2027..2142    +  misc_feature   cPPT/CTS: central polypurine tract and central termination sequence of HIV-1 (lacking the first T)
   2200..2503    +  enhancer       CMV enhancer: human cytomegalovirus immediate early enhancer
   2504..2707    +  promoter       CMV promoter: human cytomegalovirus (CMV) immediate early promoter
   2823..2847    +  protein_bind   attB1: mutant version of attB; recombination site for the Gateway® BP reaction BP Clonase™
   2874..4076    +  CDS            TRIP12 (fragment): TRIPC_HUMAN - Also known as KIAA0045, ULF. Experimental evidence at protein level: Swiss-Prot protein existence level 1. E3 ubiquitin-protein ligase involved in ubiquitin fusion degradation (UFD) pathway and regulation of DNA repair (PubMed:19028681, PubMed:22884692). Part of the ubiquitin fusion degradation (UFD) pathway, a process that mediates ubiquitination of protein at their N-terminus, regardless of the presence of lysine residues in target proteins (PubMed:19028681). Acts as a key regulator of DNA damage response by acting as a suppressor of RNF168, an E3 ubiquitin-protein ligase that
   4089..4113    -  protein_bind   attB2: mutant version of attB; recombination site for the Gateway® BP reaction BP Clonase™
   4118..4136    -  misc_feature   MCS (fragment): pBluescript multiple cloning site
   4256..4718    +  misc_feature   IRES: internal ribosome entry site (IRES) of the encephalomyocarditis virus (EMCV)
   4751..5348    +  CDS            PuroR (fragment): puromycin N-acetyltransferase; pac from Streptomyces alboniger; confers resistance to puromycin
   5364..5952    +  misc_feature   WPRE: woodchuck hepatitis virus posttranscriptional regulatory element
   5969..6487    +  CDS            nef (fragment): NEF_HV1BR - Experimental evidence at protein level: Swiss-Prot protein existence level 1. Extracellular Nef protein targets CD4(+) T-lymphocytes for apoptosis by interacting with CXCR4 surface receptors (PubMed:14990729). From Human immunodeficiency virus type 1 group M subtype B (isolate BRU/LAI) (HIV-1).
   6535..6792    +  LTR            5' LTR (truncated): truncated 5' long terminal repeat (LTR) from HIV-1
   6944..6960    -  protein_bind   lac operator: The lac repressor binds to the lac operator to inhibit transcription in E. coli. This inhibition can be relieved by adding lactose or isopropyl-β-D-thiogalactopyranoside (IPTG). lac repressor encoded by lacI
   6968..6998    -  promoter       lac promoter: promoter for the E. coli lac operon
   7013..7034    -  protein_bind   CAP binding site: CAP binding activates transcription in the presence of cAMP. E. coli catabolite activator protein
   7047..7139    -  CDS            lacI (fragment): lac repressor; lacI; The lac repressor binds to the lac operator to inhibit transcription in E. coli. This inhibition can be relieved by adding lactose or isopropyl-β-D-thiogalactopyranoside (IPTG).
   7322..7910    -  rep_origin     ori: high-copy-number ColE1/pMB1/pBR322/pUC origin of replication
   8081..8941    -  CDS            AmpR: β-lactamase; bla; confers resistance to ampicillin, carbenicillin, and related antibiotics
   8942..9046    -  promoter       AmpR promoter: bla
   9094..9228    +  polyA_signal   SV40 poly(A) signal: SV40 polyadenylation signal
   9395..328     +  CDS            nef (fragment) (across the origin): NEF_HV1BR - Experimental evidence at protein level: Swiss-Prot protein existence level 1. Extracellular Nef protein targets CD4(+) T-lymphocytes for apoptosis by interacting with CXCR4 surface receptors (PubMed:14990729). From Human immunodeficiency virus type 1 group M subtype B (isolate BRU/LAI) (HIV-1).
