[The description below was written by a language model from this plasmid's Addgene catalogue record and pLannotate feature annotations shown in this document.]
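Description:
pLVX-Myc-HECT(TRIP12)-Puro is an HIV-1-based lentiviral transfer plasmid for mammalian expression of the isolated HECT domain of human TRIP12 (amino acids 1651-2040) carrying an N-terminal Myc epitope tag. In bacteria it is maintained through a high-copy ColE1/pUC-type origin and an ampicillin resistance gene (β-lactamase with its own promoter). The viral portion contains LTR sequences at both ends (both annotated by the software as truncated 5' LTRs, with adjacent nef-derived fragments), the Ψ packaging signal with a gag fragment, the Rev response element for Rev-dependent nuclear export of the genomic RNA, and the cPPT/CTS element that aids nuclear import and transduction. Because the plasmid lacks intact viral structural and enzymatic genes, packaging functions would have to be supplied in trans to make particles.

Between the LTRs, the CMV immediate-early enhancer and promoter drive a bicistronic transcript. The TRIP12 fragment is flanked by attB1 and attB2 sites, indicating it was introduced by Gateway recombination. The Myc tag is not separately annotated in the feature table, although the catalogue entry lists it. Downstream, an EMCV IRES allows translation of puromycin N-acetyltransferase from the same mRNA, so puromycin selection enriches for cells that also express the tagged domain. A WPRE follows to enhance transcript stability and expression. TRIP12 is an E3 ubiquitin ligase of the HECT family involved in the ubiquitin fusion degradation pathway and DNA damage response regulation. This construct allows stable expression and Myc-based detection or pulldown of its catalytic domain alone, and the associated work concerns DNA repair and the response to PARG inhibition.
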