Addgene plasmid #216770: pLVX-Myc-HECT(TRIP12)-Puro
Purpose: Myc-HECT(TRIP12); the HECT domain (AA 1651-2040) of TRIP12 with an N-terminal Myc-tag & a puromycin resistance cassette
Depositing lab: Robert Sobol. Depositing organization: Brown University. Publication: Replication-associated base excision repair/single-strand break repair regulates PARG inhibitor response via the PRMT1/PRMT5/ATR axis. Ibrahim M, Roos WP, Schwartz JC, Khan MM, Al-Rahahleh RQ, Beers LA, Pearson CR, Langham KT, Boyang L, Clark J, Hayat F, Fang Q, Koczor CA, Migaud ME, Sobol RW. NAR Cancer. 2025 Dec 31;7(4):zcaf057. doi: 10.1093/narcan/zcaf057. eCollection 2025 Dec. PubMed 41480640.
Backbone
  Vector backbone: Lentiviral
  Backbone size w/o insert (bp): 8246
  Vector type: Mammalian Expression, Lentiviral
  Selectable markers: Puromycin
Growth in bacteria
  Bacterial resistance: Ampicillin, 100 μg/mL
  Growth temperature: 37°C
  Growth strain: NEB Stable
  Copy number: Unknown
Gene/Insert
  Gene/Insert name: Myc-HECT(TRIP12)
  Species: H. sapiens (human)
  Insert size (bp): 1212
  Mutation: HECT domain of TRIP12 (amino acids 1651-2040)
  Entrez Gene: TRIP12 (a.k.a. MRD49, TRIP-12, TRIPC, ULF)
  Tag / fusion protein: Myc (N terminal on insert)
Terms and licenses: Academic/Nonprofit Terms; Industry Terms: Not Available to Industry
How to cite: pLVX-Myc-HECT(TRIP12)-Puro was a gift from Robert Sobol (Addgene plasmid # 216770 ; http://n2t.net/addgene:216770 ; RRID:Addgene_216770)
